>Addgene plasmid #66945 | pErbB2-ECFP | addgene partial sequence | sequence record 118107 | CMV-F 5'-CGCAAATGGGCGGTAGGCGTG-3'
AGTGAACCGTCAGATCCGCTAGCATGATCATCATGGAGCTGGCGGCCTGGTGCCGCTGGGGGTTCCTCCT
CGCCCTCCTGCCCCCCGGAATCGCGGGCACCCAAGTGTGTACCGGCACAGACATGAAGTTGCGGCTCCCT
GCCAGTCCTGAGACCCACCTGGACATGCTCCGCCACCTGTACCAGGGCTGTCAGGTAGTGCAGGGCAACT
TGGAGCTTACCTACGTGCCTGCCAATGCCAGCCTCTCATTCCTGCAGGACATCCAGGAAGTTCAGGGTTA
CATGCTCATCGCTCACAACCAGGTGAAGCGCGTCCCACTGCAAAGGCTGCGCATCGTGAGAGGGACCCAG
CTCTTTGAGGACAAGTATGCCCTGGCTGTGCTAGACAACCGAGATCCTCAGGACAATGTCGCCGCCTCCA
CCCCAGGCAGAACCCCAGAGGGGCTGCGGGAGCTGCAGCTTCGAAGTCTCACAGAGATCCTGAAGGGAGG
AGTTTTGATCCGTGGGAACCCTCAGCTCTGCTACCAGGACATGGTTTTGTGGAAGGACGTCTTCCGCAAG
AATAACCAACTGGCTCCTGTCGATATAGACACCAATCGTTCCCGGGCCTGTCCACCTTGTGCCCCCGCCT
GCAAAGACAATCACTGTTGGGGTGAGAGTCCGGAAGACTGTCAGATCTTGACTGGCACCATCTGTACCAG
TGGTTGTGCCCGGTGCAAGGGCCGGCTGCCCACTGACTGCTGCCATGAGCAGTGTGCCGCAGGCTGCAC
