>Addgene plasmid #66945 | pErbB2-ECFP | addgene partial sequence | sequence record 118109 | EBV-rev 5'-GTGGTTTGTCCAAACTCATC-3'
TTCGCGTTAAATTTTTGTTAAATCAGCTCATTTTTTAACCAATAGGCCGAAATCGGCAAAATCCCTTATA
AATCAAAAGAATAGACCGAGATAGGGT
[37 nt withheld, positions 98-134]
AAAGAACGTGGACTCCAACGTCAAAGG
[49 nt withheld, positions 162-210]
T
[91 nt withheld, positions 212-302]
G
[124 nt withheld, positions 304-427]
CAGGTGGCACTTTTCGGGGAAATGTGCGCGGAACCCCTATTTGTTTATTTTTCTAAATACATTCAAATAT
GTATCCGCTCATGAGACAATAACCCTGATAAATGCTTCAATAATATTGAAAAAGGAAGAGTCCTGAGGCG
GAAAGAACCAGCTGTGGAATGTGTGTCAGTTAGGGTGTGGAAAGTCCCCAGGCTCCCCAGCAGGCAGAAG
TATGCAAAGCATGCATCTCAATTAGTCAGCAACCAGGTGTGGAAAGTCCCCAGGCTCCCCAGCAGGCAGA
AGTATGCAAAGCATGCATCTCAATTAGTCAGCAACCATAGT
