>Addgene plasmid #66945 | pErbB2-ECFP | addgene partial sequence | sequence record 118814 | EGFP-N 5'-CGTCGCCGTCCAGCTCGACCAG-3'
TTGCTTGTGCCGTGGTGATGGTGGTGATGGTGGTGACCAGAGGTGCCCATGGTTTCACTTACGTGTTTAA
TGTCTTTACAGACTTTATACATTACTGTCATGGTTAAATAAAATAAAATAAAATAAAATAAAATAAAATA
AAATAAAATAAAATAAAATAAAATAAACTTAAGATGTCCCTATAGTGAGTCGTATTAGACGTCAGGTGGC
ACTTTTCGGGGAAATGTGCGCGGAACCCCTATTTGTTTATTTTTCTAAATACATTCAAATATGTATCCGC
TCATGAGACAATAACCCTGATAAATGCTTCAATAATATTGAAAAAGGAAGAGTATGAGTATTCAACATTT
CCGTGTCGCCCTTATTCCCTTTTTTGCGGCATTTTGCCTTCCTGTTTTTGCTCACCCAGAAACGCTGGTG
AAAGTAAAAGATGCTGAAGATCAGTTGGGTGCACGAGTGGGTTACATCGAACTGGATCTCAACAGCGGTA
AGATCCTTGAGAGTTTTCGCCCCGAAGAACGTTTTCCAATGATGAGCACTTTTAAAGTTCTGCTATGTGG
CGCGGTATTATCCCGTATTGACGCCGGGCAAGAGCAACTCGGTCGCCGCATACACTATTCTCAGAATGAC
TTGGTTGAGTACTCACCAGTCACAGAAAAGCATCTTACGGATGGCATGACAGTAAGAGAATTATGCAGTG
CTGCCATAACCATGAGTGATAACACTGCGGCCAACTTACTTCTGACAACGATCGGAGGACCGAAGGAGCT
AACCGC
