>Addgene plasmid #66945 | pErbB2-ECFP | addgene partial sequence | sequence record 119544 | EGFP-N 5'-CGTCGCCGTCCAGCTCGACCAG-3'
TTGCTCACCATGGTGGCGACCGGTGGATCCCGGGCCCGCGGTACCGTCGACTGCAGAATTCGAAGCTTGG
TACCTGCTACAGGTACATCCAGGCCTAGGTACTCAGGGTTCTCTGCAGTGGGGGTCCCTTCAAAGTTACT
TGGTGGAGGCCCCTGCTCCGATGAGTTCTGGTCCCAGTAATAGAGGTTGTCAAAGGCTGGGCTGAAGGCA
GGAGAAGGGTGGGGCGGAGAGGCAGTGCCTTCTCTCGGTACTAAGTATTCAGGGTTCTCCACAGCACCCC
CGAAGGCAAAAACGTCTTTGACAACCCCATTCTTCCCAGGAGAGAGAGTCTTGGGTCTTTCTAGAGTAGC
ACCAGCAGGCCGGACAGGAGGCAGAGGACCCTCTGGGGTTAAAGGAGGCTGAGGCTGAACCTCTGATTGG
TTCACATACTCGGGCTGGGGGCTGCAGGCCAGGGGAGCAACATAGCCATCAGTCTCGGGGGGCAGAGGTA
ATGTGGGGTCCTCGCTGTACCGCTGTAGAGGGCTGAGGTCATGTGGAGAGAGGCTCTGCAGCCCTTTGGT
TACCCCCATTGCCAGGTCACCATCAAACACATCGGAGCCAGCCCCTTCCGAGGGAGCCAGTGGAGATCTG
GGGGGCCCTTCTTCCGAGGGCTCCAGGCCCAGTGTCAGCTCACCACCTCCACTCCTGGTGGACGAGCTGC
GGTGCCTTCTATGGGCTGTGCTCCCAGTGCCT
