>Addgene plasmid #66945 | pErbB2-ECFP | addgene partial sequence | sequence record 119545 | EGFP-C 5'-CATGGTCCTGCTGGAGTTCGTG-3'
GTAAAGCGGCCGCGACTCTAGATCATAATCAGCCATACCACATTTGTAGAGGTTTTACTTGCTTTAAAAA
ACCTCCCACACCTCCCCCTGAACCTGAAACATAAAATGAATGCAATTGTTGTTGTTAACTTGTTTATTGC
AGCTTATAATGGTTACAAATAAAGCAATAGCATCACAAATTTCACAAATAAAGCATTTTTTTCACTGCAT
TCTAGTTGTGGTTTGTCCAAACTCATCAATGTATCTTAAGGCGTAAATTGTAAGCGTTAATATTTTGTTA
AAATTCGCGTTAAATTTTTGTTAAATCAGCTCATTTTTTAACCAATAGGCCGAAATCGGCAAAATCCCTT
ATAAATCAAAAGAATAGACCGAGATAGGGT
[37 nt withheld, positions 381-417]
AAAGAACGTGGACTCCAACGTCAAAGG
[49 nt withheld, positions 445-493]
T
[91 nt withheld, positions 495-585]
G
[124 nt withheld, positions 587-710]
CAGGTGGCAC
