[The description below was written by a language model from this plasmid's Addgene catalogue record.]
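Description:
pErbB2-ECFP is a mammalian expression plasmid built on the Clontech pECFP-N1 backbone, carrying the rat (Rattus norvegicus) Erbb2 gene, also known as HER2 or neu. It is propagated in E. coli under kanamycin selection. The record lists the copy number as unknown and does not itemise the origin of replication or other backbone elements, and no feature table is provided, so the finer layout of the vector cannot be confirmed from the information given. The cloning method used to introduce the insert is also not recorded.

Expression of the insert is driven by the CMV promoter, a strong constitutive viral promoter widely used for high-level transcription in transfected mammalian cells. The ErbB2 coding sequence sits upstream of the backbone-encoded enhanced cyan fluorescent protein, so the receptor is produced as a fusion with ECFP at its C terminus. Because ErbB2 is a transmembrane receptor tyrosine kinase, a C-terminal tag sits on the cytoplasmic tail, leaving the extracellular domain free of added sequence.

The construct is intended for expressing fluorescently labelled rat ErbB2 in mammalian cells, allowing the receptor's localisation and movement to be followed by fluorescence microscopy. The associated publication concerns geldanamycin-stimulated, proteasome-dependent internalisation of ErbB2, which is consistent with use of the fusion for studying receptor trafficking and endocytosis. The cyan emission of ECFP also makes it suitable in principle for pairing with other spectral variants in multicolour imaging, although the record does not state this use specifically.
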