Addgene plasmid #66945: pErbB2-ECFP
Purpose: Mammalian expression of rat ErbB2 tagged with ECFP
Depositing lab: Mads Lerdrup & Bo van_Deurs. Depositing organization: University of Copenhagen. Publication: Geldanamycin stimulates internalization of ErbB2 in a proteasome-dependent way. Lerdrup M, Hommelgaard AM, Grandal M, van Deurs B. J Cell Sci. 2006 Jan 1;119(Pt 1):85-95. Epub 2005 Dec 13. 10.1242/jcs.02707 PubMed 16352662.
Backbone
  Vector backbone: pECFP-N1
  Backbone manufacturer: Clontech
  Vector type: Mammalian Expression
Growth in bacteria
  Bacterial resistance: Kanamycin, 50 μg/mL
  Growth temperature: 37°C
  Growth strain: DH5alpha
  Copy number: Unknown
Gene/Insert
  Gene/Insert name: ErbB2 (alt name: HER2)
  Species: R. norvegicus (rat)
  Entrez Gene: Erbb2 (a.k.a. HER2/neu, neu)
  Promoter: CMV
  Tag / fusion protein: ECFP (C terminal on backbone)
  Cloning method: Unknown
  Sequencing primers: 5′ CMV Forward; 3′ EBV reverse
Terms and licenses: Academic/Nonprofit Terms; Industry Terms: Not Available to Industry
How to cite: pErbB2-ECFP was a gift from Mads Lerdrup & Bo van_Deurs (Addgene plasmid # 66945 ; http://n2t.net/addgene:66945 ; RRID:Addgene_66945)
